Addgene plasmid #124919: pTagGFP2-N SIN1
Purpose: For expression of wild-type SIN1-GFP
Depositing lab: Jin Chen. Publication: Disruption of the Scaffolding Function of mLST8 Selectively Inhibits mTORC2 Assembly and Function and Suppresses mTORC2-Dependent Tumor Growth In Vivo. Hwang Y, Kim LC, Song W, Edwards DN, Cook RS, Chen J. Cancer Res. 2019 Jul 1;79(13):3178-3184. doi: 10.1158/0008-5472.CAN-18-3658. Epub 2019 May 13. PubMed 31085701.
Backbone
  Vector backbone: pTagGFP2-N
  Backbone manufacturer: Evrogen
  Vector type: Mammalian Expression
  Selectable markers: Neomycin (select with G418)
Growth in bacteria
  Bacterial resistance: Kanamycin, 50 μg/mL
  Growth temperature: 37°C
  Growth strain: DH5alpha
  Copy number: High Copy
Gene/Insert
  Gene/Insert name: MAPKAP1 (alt names: SIN1; mSIN1)
  Species: H. sapiens (human)
  Mutation: Insert ORF was sirently mutated to be resistent to sgMAPKAP1_1.
  Entrez Gene: MAPKAP1 (a.k.a. JC310, MIP1, SIN1, SIN1b, SIN1g)
  Tag / fusion protein: TagGFP2 (C terminal on backbone)
  Cloning method: Restriction Enzyme; 5′ cloning site HindIII (not destroyed); 3′ cloning site KpnI (not destroyed)
  Sequencing primers: 5′ CMV Forward; 3′ TagGFP-Rev, GCGCACGCTGAACTTGTGGC
Terms and licenses: Academic/Nonprofit Terms; Industry Terms: Not Available to Industry
How to cite: pTagGFP2-N SIN1 was a gift from Jin Chen (Addgene plasmid # 124919 ; http://n2t.net/addgene:124919 ; RRID:Addgene_124919)
