[The description below was written by a language model from this plasmid's Addgene catalogue record and pLannotate feature annotations shown in this document.]
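Description:
pTagGFP2-N SIN1 is a mammalian expression plasmid of about 6.3 kb, built on the commercial pTagGFP2-N backbone, that produces human SIN1 (MAPKAP1) fused at its C terminus to the monomeric green fluorescent protein TagGFP2. The MAPKAP1 open reading frame was inserted between the HindIII and KpnI sites of the multiple cloning site, both of which are retained. It sits downstream of the human cytomegalovirus immediate-early enhancer and promoter and upstream of the mammalian codon-optimized TagGFP2 coding sequence, separated from it by a short stretch of residual polylinker. An SV40 polyadenylation signal terminates the transcript. The encoded protein is wild type, but the ORF carries silent mutations that make it resistant to a specific MAPKAP1-targeting sgRNA, so the transgene is spared when that guide is used against the endogenous gene.

The plasmid is propagated in E. coli at high copy from a ColE1/pUC-type origin and also carries an f1 origin. A single Tn5 aminoglycoside phosphotransferase gene (NeoR/KanR) serves both hosts: a bacterial bla-type promoter drives it for kanamycin selection, and the adjacent SV40 enhancer/early promoter, together with an HSV TK polyadenylation signal, drives it for G418 selection of transfected mammalian cells. The small annotated fragments (ble, SV40 large T antigen, bGH poly(A), RSF ori) appear to be backbone remnants or partial matches rather than functional parts. The depositor and repository sequences are the same length and show the same feature layout, offset only in start position.

SIN1 is a subunit of mTORC2. The construct is intended for expressing fluorescently tagged wild-type SIN1, for example for rescue in cells where endogenous MAPKAP1 has been disrupted by CRISPR, in studies of mTORC2 assembly and function.
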