Features (pLannotate 1.2.2; 16 found; start..end, strand, type, name):
     61..364     +  enhancer       CMV enhancer: human cytomegalovirus immediate early enhancer
    365..568     +  promoter       CMV promoter: human cytomegalovirus (CMV) immediate early promoter
    591..627     +  misc_feature   MCS (fragment): multiple cloning site
    634..2199    +  CDS            MAPKAP1: SIN1_HUMAN - Also known as MIP1, SIN1. Experimental evidence at protein level: Swiss-Prot protein existence level 1. Subunit of mTORC2, which regulates cell growth and survival in response to hormonal signals. mTORC2 is activated by growth factors, but, in contrast to mTORC1, seems to be nutrient-insensitive. mTORC2 seems to function upstream of Rho GTPases to regulate the actin cytoskeleton, probably by activating one or more Rho-type guanine nucleotide exchange factors. mTORC2 promotes the serum-induced formation of stress-fibers or F-actin. mTORC2 plays a critical role in AKT1 'Ser-473' pho
   2199..2225    +  misc_feature   MCS (fragment): multiple cloning site
   2233..2949    +  CDS            TagGFP2: monomeric green fluorescent protein, also known as mTagGFP mammalian codon-optimized
   2965..3048    +  CDS            large T antigen (fragment): large T antigen from SV40 (simian virus 40)
   3071..3192    +  polyA_signal   SV40 poly(A) signal: SV40 polyadenylation signal
   3226..3654    -  rep_origin     f1 ori (sequence partly withheld): f1 bacteriophage origin of replication; arrow indicates direction of (+) strand synthesis
   3681..3785    +  promoter       AmpR promoter: bla
   3787..4144    +  promoter       SV40 promoter: SV40 enhancer and early promoter
   4179..4973    +  CDS            NeoR/KanR: aminoglycoside phosphotransferase from Tn5; aph(3')-II (or nptII); confers resistance to neomycin, kanamycin, and G418 (Geneticin®)
   4994..5146    +  CDS            ble (fragment): BLE_KLEPN - Experimental evidence at protein level: Swiss-Prot protein existence level 1. Binding protein with a strong affinity to the bleomycin family of antibiotics. Binds to CL990; an antimitotic-antibiotic compound. From Klebsiella pneumoniae.
   5205..5252    +  polyA_signal   HSV TK poly(A) signal: herpes simplex virus thymidine kinase polyadenylation signal (Cole and Stacy, 1985)
   5343..5359    -  polyA_signal   bGH poly(A) signal (fragment): bovine growth hormone polyadenylation signal
   5581..6169    +  rep_origin     ori: high-copy-number ColE1/pMB1/pBR322/pUC origin of replication
>Addgene plasmid #124919 | pTagGFP2-N SIN1 | depositor full sequence | sequence record 238750 | Full Sequence
TAGTTATTAATAGTAATCAATTACGGGGTCATTAGTTCATAGCCCATATATGGAGTTCCGCGTTACATAA
CTTACGGTAAATGGCCCGCCTGGCTGACCGCCCAACGACCCCCGCCCATTGACGTCAATAATGACGTATG
TTCCCATAGTAACGCCAATAGGGACTTTCCATTGACGTCAATGGGTGGAGTATTTACGGTAAACTGCCCA
CTTGGCAGTACATCAAGTGTATCATATGCCAAGTACGCCCCCTATTGACGTCAATGACGGTAAATGGCCC
GCCTGGCATTATGCCCAGTACATGACCTTATGGGACTTTCCTACTTGGCAGTACATCTACGTATTAGTCA
TCGCTATTACCATGGTGATGCGGTTTTGGCAGTACATCAATGGGCGTGGATAGCGGTTTGACTCACGGGG
ATTTCCAAGTCTCCACCCCATTGACGTCAATGGGAGTTTGTTTTGGCACCAAAATCAACGGGACTTTCCA
AAATGTCGTAACAACTCCGCCCCATTGACGCAAATGGGCGGTAGGCGTGTACGGTGGGAGGTCTATATAA
GCAGAGCTGGTTTAGTGAACCGTCAGATCCGCTAGCGCTACCGGACTCAGATCTCGAGCTCAAGCTTGCC
ACCATGGCCTTCTTGGACAATCCAACTATCATTCTAGCTCATATTCGACAGTCACATGTGACCAGTGATG
ACACGGGAATGTGTGAGATGGTTCTCATTGATCATGATGTTGACCTAGAGAAGATTCATCCTCCTTCAAT
GCCTGGAGACAGTGGGTCAGAAATTCAGGGAAGCAATGGTGAGACTCAGGGCTATGTATATGCTCAGTCT
GTCGATATTACCTCAAGTTGGGACTTTGGTATTAGAAGACGCTCAAACACAGCTCAAAGATTAGAACGAC
TCCGAAAAGAGAGACAAAACCAGATCAAATGCAAAAATATTCAGTGGAAAGAAAGAAATTCTAAGCAATC
AGCCCAGGAGTTAAAGTCACTGTTTGAAAAAAAATCTCTCAAAGAGAAGCCTCCAATTTCTGGGAAGCAG
TCGATATTATCTGTACGCCTAGAACAGTGCCCTCTGCAGCTGAATAACCCTTTTAACGAGTATTCCAAAT
TTGATGGCAAGGGTCATGTAGGTACAACAGCAACCAAGAAGATCGATGTCTACCTCCCTCTGCACTCGAG
CCAGGACAGACTGCTGCCAATGACCGTGGTGACAATGGCCAGCGCCAGGGTGCAGGACCTGATCGGGCTC
ATCTGCTGGCAGTATACAAGCGAAGGACGGGAGCCGAAGCTCAATGACAATGTCAGTGCCTACTGCCTGC
ATATTGCTGAGGATGATGGGGAGGTGGACACCGATTTCCCCCCGCTGGATTCCAATGAGCCCATTCATAA
GTTTGGCTTCAGTACTTTGGCCCTGGTTGAAAAGTACTCATCTCCTGGTCTGACATCCAAAGAGTCACTC
TTTGTTCGAATAAATGCTGCTCATGGATTCTCCCTTATTCAGGTGGACAACACAAAGGTTACCATGAAGG
AAATCTTACTGAAGGCAGTGAAGCGAAGAAAAGGATCCCAGAAAGTTTCAGGCCCTCAGTACCGCCTGGA
GAAGCAGAGCGAGCCCAATGTCGCCGTTGACCTGGACAGCACTTTGGAGAGCCAGAGCGCATGGGAGTTC
TGCCTGGTCCGCGAGAACAGTTCAAGGGCAGACGGGGTTTTTGAGGAGGATTCGCAAATTGACATAGCCA
CAGTACAGGATATGCTTAGCAGCCACCATTACAAGTCATTCAAAGTCAGCATGATCCACAGACTGCGATT
CACAACCGACGTACAGCTAGGTATCTCTGGAGACAAAGTAGAGATAGACCCTGTTACGAATCAGAAAGCC
AGCACTAAGTTTTGGATTAAGCAGAAACCCATCTCAATCGATTCCGACCTGCTCTGTGCCTGTGACCTTG
CTGAAGAGAAAAGCCCCAGTCACGCAATATTTAAACTCACGTATCTAAGCAATCACGACTATAAACACCT
CTACTTTGAATCGGACGCTGCTACCGTCAATGAAATTGTGCTCAAGGTTAACTACATCCTGGAATCGCGA
GCTAGCACTGCCCGGGCTGACTACTTTGCTCAAAAACAAAGAAAACTGAACAGACGTACGAGCTTCAGCT
TCCAGAAGGAGAAGAAATCCGGGCAGCAGGTACCGCGGGCCCGGGATCCACCGGTCGCCACCATGAGCGG
GGGCGAGGAGCTGTTCGCCGGCATCGTGCCCGTGCTGATCGAGCTGGACGGCGACGTGCACGGCCACAAG
TTCAGCGTGCGCGGCGAGGGCGAGGGCGACGCCGACTACGGCAAGCTGGAGATCAAGTTCATCTGCACCA
CCGGCAAGCTGCCCGTGCCCTGGCCCACCCTGGTGACCACCCTCTGCTACGGCATCCAGTGCTTCGCCCG
CTACCCCGAGCACATGAAGATGAACGACTTCTTCAAGAGCGCCATGCCCGAGGGCTACATCCAGGAGCGC
ACCATCCAGTTCCAGGACGACGGCAAGTACAAGACCCGCGGCGAGGTGAAGTTCGAGGGCGACACCCTGG
TGAACCGCATCGAGCTGAAGGGCAAGGACTTCAAGGAGGACGGCAACATCCTGGGCCACAAGCTGGAGTA
CAGCTTCAACAGCCACAACGTGTACATCCGCCCCGACAAGGCCAACAACGGCCTGGAGGCTAACTTCAAG
ACCCGCCACAACATCGAGGGCGGCGGCGTGCAGCTGGCCGACCACTACCAGACCAACGTGCCCCTGGGCG
ACGGCCCCGTGCTGATCCCCATCAACCACTACCTGAGCACTCAGACCAAGATCAGCAAGGACCGCAACGA
GGCCCGCGACCACATGGTGCTCCTGGAGTCCTTCAGCGCCTGCTGCCACACCCACGGCATGGACGAGCTG
TACAGGTAAGCGGCCGCGACTCTAGATCATAATCAGCCATACCACATTTGTAGAGGTTTTACTTGCTTTA
AAAAACCTCCCACACCTCCCCCTGAACCTGAAACATAAAATGAATGCAATTGTTGTTGTTAACTTGTTTA
TTGCAGCTTATAATGGTTACAAATAAAGCAATAGCATCACAAATTTCACAAATAAAGCATTTTTTTCACT
GCATTCTAGTTGTGGTTTGTCCAAACTCATCAATGTATCTTAAGGCGTAAATTGTAAGCGTTAATATTTT
GTTAAAATTCGCGTTAAATTTTTGTTAAATCAGCTCATTTTTTAACCAATAGGCCGAAATCGGCAAAATC
CCTTATAAATCAAAAGAATAGACCGAGATAGGGT
[37 nt withheld, positions 3325-3361]
AAAGAACGTGGACTCCAACGTCAAAGG
[49 nt withheld, positions 3389-3437]
T
[91 nt withheld, positions 3439-3529]
G
[124 nt withheld, positions 3531-3654]
CAGGTGGCACTTTTCGGGGAAATGTGCGCGGAACCCCTATTTGTTTATTTTTCTAAATACATTCAAATAT
GTATCCGCTCATGAGACAATAACCCTGATAAATGCTTCAATAATATTGAAAAAGGAAGAGTCCTGAGGCG
GAAAGAACCAGCTGTGGAATGTGTGTCAGTTAGGGTGTGGAAAGTCCCCAGGCTCCCCAGCAGGCAGAAG
TATGCAAAGCATGCATCTCAATTAGTCAGCAACCAGGTGTGGAAAGTCCCCAGGCTCCCCAGCAGGCAGA
AGTATGCAAAGCATGCATCTCAATTAGTCAGCAACCATAGTCCCGCCCCTAACTCCGCCCATCCCGCCCC
TAACTCCGCCCAGTTCCGCCCATTCTCCGCCCCATGGCTGACTAATTTTTTTTATTTATGCAGAGGCCGA
GGCCGCCTCGGCCTCTGAGCTATTCCAGAAGTAGTGAGGAGGCTTTTTTGGAGGCCTAGGCTTTTGCAAA
GATCGATCAAGAGACAGGATGAGGATCGTTTCGCATGATTGAACAAGATGGATTGCACGCAGGTTCTCCG
GCCGCTTGGGTGGAGAGGCTATTCGGCTATGACTGGGCACAACAGACAATCGGCTGCTCTGATGCCGCCG
TGTTCCGGCTGTCAGCGCAGGGGCGCCCGGTTCTTTTTGTCAAGACCGACCTGTCCGGTGCCCTGAATGA
ACTGCAAGACGAGGCAGCGCGGCTATCGTGGCTGGCCACGACGGGCGTTCCTTGCGCAGCTGTGCTCGAC
GTTGTCACTGAAGCGGGAAGGGACTGGCTGCTATTGGGCGAAGTGCCGGGGCAGGATCTCCTGTCATCTC
ACCTTGCTCCTGCCGAGAAAGTATCCATCATGGCTGATGCAATGCGGCGGCTGCATACGCTTGATCCGGC
TACCTGCCCATTCGACCACCAAGCGAAACATCGCATCGAGCGAGCACGTACTCGGATGGAAGCCGGTCTT
GTCGATCAGGATGATCTGGACGAAGAGCATCAGGGGCTCGCGCCAGCCGAACTGTTCGCCAGGCTCAAGG
CGAGCATGCCCGACGGCGAGGATCTCGTCGTGACCCATGGCGATGCCTGCTTGCCGAATATCATGGTGGA
AAATGGCCGCTTTTCTGGATTCATCGACTGTGGCCGGCTGGGTGTGGCGGACCGCTATCAGGACATAGCG
TTGGCTACCCGTGATATTGCTGAAGAGCTTGGCGGCGAATGGGCTGACCGCTTCCTCGTGCTTTACGGTA
TCGCCGCTCCCGATTCGCAGCGCATCGCCTTCTATCGCCTTCTTGACGAGTTCTTCTGAGCGGGACTCTG
GGGTTCGAAATGACCGACCAAGCGACGCCCAACCTGCCATCACGAGATTTCGATTCCACCGCCGCCTTCT
ATGAAAGGTTGGGCTTCGGAATCGTTTTCCGGGACGCCGGCTGGATGATCCTCCAGCGCGGGGATCTCAT
GCTGGAGTTCTTCGCCCACCCTAGGGGGAGGCTAACTGAAACACGGAAGGAGACAATACCGGAAGGAACC
CGCGCTATGACGGCAATAAAAAGACAGAATAAAACGCACGGTGTTGGGTCGTTTGTTCATAAACGCGGGG
TTCGGTCCCAGGGCTGGCACTCTGTCGATACCCCACCGAGACCCCATTGGGGCCAATACGCCCGCGTTTC
TTCCTTTTCCCCACCCCACCCCCCAAGTTCGGGTGAAGGCCCAGGGCTCGCAGCCAACGTCGGGGCGGCA
GGCCCTGCCATAGCCTCAGGTTACTCATATATACTTTAGATTGATTTAAAACTTCATTTTTAATTTAAAA
GGATCTAGGTGAAGATCCTTTTTGATAATCTCATGACCAAAATCCCTTAACGTGAGTTTTCGTTCCACTG
AGCGTCAGACCCCGTAGAAAAGATCAAAGGATCTTCTTGAGATCCTTTTTTTCTGCGCGTAATCTGCTGC
TTGCAAACAAAAAAACCACCGCTACCAGCGGTGGTTTGTTTGCCGGATCAAGAGCTACCAACTCTTTTTC
CGAAGGTAACTGGCTTCAGCAGAGCGCAGATACCAAATACTGTCCTTCTAGTGTAGCCGTAGTTAGGCCA
CCACTTCAAGAACTCTGTAGCACCGCCTACATACCTCGCTCTGCTAATCCTGTTACCAGTGGCTGCTGCC
AGTGGCGATAAGTCGTGTCTTACCGGGTTGGACTCAAGACGATAGTTACCGGATAAGGCGCAGCGGTCGG
GCTGAACGGGGGGTTCGTGCACACAGCCCAGCTTGGAGCGAACGACCTACACCGAACTGAGATACCTACA
GCGTGAGCTATGAGAAAGCGCCACGCTTCCCGAAGGGAGAAAGGCGGACAGGTATCCGGTAAGCGGCAGG
GTCGGAACAGGAGAGCGCACGAGGGAGCTTCCAGGGGGAAACGCCTGGTATCTTTATAGTCCTGTCGGGT
TTCGCCACCTCTGACTTGAGCGTCGATTTTTGTGATGCTCGTCAGGGGGGCGGAGCCTATGGAAAAACGC
CAGCAACGCGGCCTTTTTACGGTTCCTGGCCTTTTGCTGGCCTTTTGCTCACATGTTCTTTCCTGCGTTA
TCCCCTGATTCTGTGGATAACCGTATTACCGCCATGCAT
