Features (pLannotate 1.2.2; 17 found; start..end, strand, type, name):
     12..71      +  rep_origin     RSF ori (fragment): Plasmids containing the RSF 1030 origin of replication can be propagated in E. coli cells that contain additional plasmids with compatible origins.
    139..442     +  enhancer       CMV enhancer: human cytomegalovirus immediate early enhancer
    443..646     +  promoter       CMV promoter: human cytomegalovirus (CMV) immediate early promoter
    669..705     +  misc_feature   MCS (fragment): multiple cloning site
    712..2277    +  CDS            MAPKAP1: SIN1_HUMAN - Also known as MIP1, SIN1. Experimental evidence at protein level: Swiss-Prot protein existence level 1. Subunit of mTORC2, which regulates cell growth and survival in response to hormonal signals. mTORC2 is activated by growth factors, but, in contrast to mTORC1, seems to be nutrient-insensitive. mTORC2 seems to function upstream of Rho GTPases to regulate the actin cytoskeleton, probably by activating one or more Rho-type guanine nucleotide exchange factors. mTORC2 promotes the serum-induced formation of stress-fibers or F-actin. mTORC2 plays a critical role in AKT1 'Ser-473' pho
   2277..2303    +  misc_feature   MCS (fragment): multiple cloning site
   2311..3027    +  CDS            TagGFP2: monomeric green fluorescent protein, also known as mTagGFP mammalian codon-optimized
   3043..3126    +  CDS            large T antigen (fragment): large T antigen from SV40 (simian virus 40)
   3149..3270    +  polyA_signal   SV40 poly(A) signal: SV40 polyadenylation signal
   3304..3732    -  rep_origin     f1 ori (sequence partly withheld): f1 bacteriophage origin of replication; arrow indicates direction of (+) strand synthesis
   3759..3863    +  promoter       AmpR promoter: bla
   3865..4222    +  promoter       SV40 promoter: SV40 enhancer and early promoter
   4257..5051    +  CDS            NeoR/KanR: aminoglycoside phosphotransferase from Tn5; aph(3')-II (or nptII); confers resistance to neomycin, kanamycin, and G418 (Geneticin®)
   5072..5224    +  CDS            ble (fragment): BLE_KLEPN - Experimental evidence at protein level: Swiss-Prot protein existence level 1. Binding protein with a strong affinity to the bleomycin family of antibiotics. Binds to CL990; an antimitotic-antibiotic compound. From Klebsiella pneumoniae.
   5283..5330    +  polyA_signal   HSV TK poly(A) signal: herpes simplex virus thymidine kinase polyadenylation signal (Cole and Stacy, 1985)
   5421..5437    -  polyA_signal   bGH poly(A) signal (fragment): bovine growth hormone polyadenylation signal
   5659..6247    +  rep_origin     ori: high-copy-number ColE1/pMB1/pBR322/pUC origin of replication
>Addgene plasmid #124919 | pTagGFP2-N SIN1 | addgene full sequence | sequence record 244573 | Addgene NGS Result
TTTTGCTGGCCTTTTGCTCACATGTTCTTTCCTGCGTTATCCCCTGATTCTGTGGATAACCGTATTACCG
CCATGCATTAGTTATTAATAGTAATCAATTACGGGGTCATTAGTTCATAGCCCATATATGGAGTTCCGCG
TTACATAACTTACGGTAAATGGCCCGCCTGGCTGACCGCCCAACGACCCCCGCCCATTGACGTCAATAAT
GACGTATGTTCCCATAGTAACGCCAATAGGGACTTTCCATTGACGTCAATGGGTGGAGTATTTACGGTAA
ACTGCCCACTTGGCAGTACATCAAGTGTATCATATGCCAAGTACGCCCCCTATTGACGTCAATGACGGTA
AATGGCCCGCCTGGCATTATGCCCAGTACATGACCTTATGGGACTTTCCTACTTGGCAGTACATCTACGT
ATTAGTCATCGCTATTACCATGGTGATGCGGTTTTGGCAGTACATCAATGGGCGTGGATAGCGGTTTGAC
TCACGGGGATTTCCAAGTCTCCACCCCATTGACGTCAATGGGAGTTTGTTTTGGCACCAAAATCAACGGG
ACTTTCCAAAATGTCGTAACAACTCCGCCCCATTGACGCAAATGGGCGGTAGGCGTGTACGGTGGGAGGT
CTATATAAGCAGAGCTGGTTTAGTGAACCGTCAGATCCGCTAGCGCTACCGGACTCAGATCTCGAGCTCA
AGCTTGCCACCATGGCCTTCTTGGACAATCCAACTATCATTCTAGCTCATATTCGACAGTCACATGTGAC
CAGTGATGACACGGGAATGTGTGAGATGGTTCTCATTGATCATGATGTTGACCTAGAGAAGATTCATCCT
CCTTCAATGCCTGGAGACAGTGGGTCAGAAATTCAGGGAAGCAATGGTGAGACTCAGGGCTATGTATATG
CTCAGTCTGTCGATATTACCTCAAGTTGGGACTTTGGTATTAGAAGACGCTCAAACACAGCTCAAAGATT
AGAACGACTCCGAAAAGAGAGACAAAACCAGATCAAATGCAAAAATATTCAGTGGAAAGAAAGAAATTCT
AAGCAATCAGCCCAGGAGTTAAAGTCACTGTTTGAAAAAAAATCTCTCAAAGAGAAGCCTCCAATTTCTG
GGAAGCAGTCGATATTATCTGTACGCCTAGAACAGTGCCCTCTGCAGCTGAATAACCCTTTTAACGAGTA
TTCCAAATTTGATGGCAAGGGTCATGTAGGTACAACAGCAACCAAGAAGATCGATGTCTACCTCCCTCTG
CACTCGAGCCAGGACAGACTGCTGCCAATGACCGTGGTGACAATGGCCAGCGCCAGGGTGCAGGACCTGA
TCGGGCTCATCTGCTGGCAGTATACAAGCGAAGGACGGGAGCCGAAGCTCAATGACAATGTCAGTGCCTA
CTGCCTGCATATTGCTGAGGATGATGGGGAGGTGGACACCGATTTCCCCCCGCTGGATTCCAATGAGCCC
ATTCATAAGTTTGGCTTCAGTACTTTGGCCCTGGTTGAAAAGTACTCATCTCCTGGTCTGACATCCAAAG
AGTCACTCTTTGTTCGAATAAATGCTGCTCATGGATTCTCCCTTATTCAGGTGGACAACACAAAGGTTAC
CATGAAGGAAATCTTACTGAAGGCAGTGAAGCGAAGAAAAGGATCCCAGAAAGTTTCAGGCCCTCAGTAC
CGCCTGGAGAAGCAGAGCGAGCCCAATGTCGCCGTTGACCTGGACAGCACTTTGGAGAGCCAGAGCGCAT
GGGAGTTCTGCCTGGTCCGCGAGAACAGTTCAAGGGCAGACGGGGTTTTTGAGGAGGATTCGCAAATTGA
CATAGCCACAGTACAGGATATGCTTAGCAGCCACCATTACAAGTCATTCAAAGTCAGCATGATCCACAGA
CTGCGATTCACAACCGACGTACAGCTAGGTATCTCTGGAGACAAAGTAGAGATAGACCCTGTTACGAATC
AGAAAGCCAGCACTAAGTTTTGGATTAAGCAGAAACCCATCTCAATCGATTCCGACCTGCTCTGTGCCTG
TGACCTTGCTGAAGAGAAAAGCCCCAGTCACGCAATATTTAAACTCACGTATCTAAGCAATCACGACTAT
AAACACCTCTACTTTGAATCGGACGCTGCTACCGTCAATGAAATTGTGCTCAAGGTTAACTACATCCTGG
AATCGCGAGCTAGCACTGCCCGGGCTGACTACTTTGCTCAAAAACAAAGAAAACTGAACAGACGTACGAG
CTTCAGCTTCCAGAAGGAGAAGAAATCCGGGCAGCAGGTACCGCGGGCCCGGGATCCACCGGTCGCCACC
ATGAGCGGGGGCGAGGAGCTGTTCGCCGGCATCGTGCCCGTGCTGATCGAGCTGGACGGCGACGTGCACG
GCCACAAGTTCAGCGTGCGCGGCGAGGGCGAGGGCGACGCCGACTACGGCAAGCTGGAGATCAAGTTCAT
CTGCACCACCGGCAAGCTGCCCGTGCCCTGGCCCACCCTGGTGACCACCCTCTGCTACGGCATCCAGTGC
TTCGCCCGCTACCCCGAGCACATGAAGATGAACGACTTCTTCAAGAGCGCCATGCCCGAGGGCTACATCC
AGGAGCGCACCATCCAGTTCCAGGACGACGGCAAGTACAAGACCCGCGGCGAGGTGAAGTTCGAGGGCGA
CACCCTGGTGAACCGCATCGAGCTGAAGGGCAAGGACTTCAAGGAGGACGGCAACATCCTGGGCCACAAG
CTGGAGTACAGCTTCAACAGCCACAACGTGTACATCCGCCCCGACAAGGCCAACAACGGCCTGGAGGCTA
ACTTCAAGACCCGCCACAACATCGAGGGCGGCGGCGTGCAGCTGGCCGACCACTACCAGACCAACGTGCC
CCTGGGCGACGGCCCCGTGCTGATCCCCATCAACCACTACCTGAGCACTCAGACCAAGATCAGCAAGGAC
CGCAACGAGGCCCGCGACCACATGGTGCTCCTGGAGTCCTTCAGCGCCTGCTGCCACACCCACGGCATGG
ACGAGCTGTACAGGTAAGCGGCCGCGACTCTAGATCATAATCAGCCATACCACATTTGTAGAGGTTTTAC
TTGCTTTAAAAAACCTCCCACACCTCCCCCTGAACCTGAAACATAAAATGAATGCAATTGTTGTTGTTAA
CTTGTTTATTGCAGCTTATAATGGTTACAAATAAAGCAATAGCATCACAAATTTCACAAATAAAGCATTT
TTTTCACTGCATTCTAGTTGTGGTTTGTCCAAACTCATCAATGTATCTTAAGGCGTAAATTGTAAGCGTT
AATATTTTGTTAAAATTCGCGTTAAATTTTTGTTAAATCAGCTCATTTTTTAACCAATAGGCCGAAATCG
GCAAAATCCCTTATAAATCAAAAGAATAGACCGAGATAGGGT
[37 nt withheld, positions 3403-3439]
AAAGAACGTGGACTCCAACGTCAAAGG
[49 nt withheld, positions 3467-3515]
T
[91 nt withheld, positions 3517-3607]
G
[124 nt withheld, positions 3609-3732]
CAGGTGGCACTTTTCGGGGAAATGTGCGCGGAACCCCTATTTGTTTATTTTTCTAAATACATTCAAATAT
GTATCCGCTCATGAGACAATAACCCTGATAAATGCTTCAATAATATTGAAAAAGGAAGAGTCCTGAGGCG
GAAAGAACCAGCTGTGGAATGTGTGTCAGTTAGGGTGTGGAAAGTCCCCAGGCTCCCCAGCAGGCAGAAG
TATGCAAAGCATGCATCTCAATTAGTCAGCAACCAGGTGTGGAAAGTCCCCAGGCTCCCCAGCAGGCAGA
AGTATGCAAAGCATGCATCTCAATTAGTCAGCAACCATAGTCCCGCCCCTAACTCCGCCCATCCCGCCCC
TAACTCCGCCCAGTTCCGCCCATTCTCCGCCCCATGGCTGACTAATTTTTTTTATTTATGCAGAGGCCGA
GGCCGCCTCGGCCTCTGAGCTATTCCAGAAGTAGTGAGGAGGCTTTTTTGGAGGCCTAGGCTTTTGCAAA
GATCGATCAAGAGACAGGATGAGGATCGTTTCGCATGATTGAACAAGATGGATTGCACGCAGGTTCTCCG
GCCGCTTGGGTGGAGAGGCTATTCGGCTATGACTGGGCACAACAGACAATCGGCTGCTCTGATGCCGCCG
TGTTCCGGCTGTCAGCGCAGGGGCGCCCGGTTCTTTTTGTCAAGACCGACCTGTCCGGTGCCCTGAATGA
ACTGCAAGACGAGGCAGCGCGGCTATCGTGGCTGGCCACGACGGGCGTTCCTTGCGCAGCTGTGCTCGAC
GTTGTCACTGAAGCGGGAAGGGACTGGCTGCTATTGGGCGAAGTGCCGGGGCAGGATCTCCTGTCATCTC
ACCTTGCTCCTGCCGAGAAAGTATCCATCATGGCTGATGCAATGCGGCGGCTGCATACGCTTGATCCGGC
TACCTGCCCATTCGACCACCAAGCGAAACATCGCATCGAGCGAGCACGTACTCGGATGGAAGCCGGTCTT
GTCGATCAGGATGATCTGGACGAAGAGCATCAGGGGCTCGCGCCAGCCGAACTGTTCGCCAGGCTCAAGG
CGAGCATGCCCGACGGCGAGGATCTCGTCGTGACCCATGGCGATGCCTGCTTGCCGAATATCATGGTGGA
AAATGGCCGCTTTTCTGGATTCATCGACTGTGGCCGGCTGGGTGTGGCGGACCGCTATCAGGACATAGCG
TTGGCTACCCGTGATATTGCTGAAGAGCTTGGCGGCGAATGGGCTGACCGCTTCCTCGTGCTTTACGGTA
TCGCCGCTCCCGATTCGCAGCGCATCGCCTTCTATCGCCTTCTTGACGAGTTCTTCTGAGCGGGACTCTG
GGGTTCGAAATGACCGACCAAGCGACGCCCAACCTGCCATCACGAGATTTCGATTCCACCGCCGCCTTCT
ATGAAAGGTTGGGCTTCGGAATCGTTTTCCGGGACGCCGGCTGGATGATCCTCCAGCGCGGGGATCTCAT
GCTGGAGTTCTTCGCCCACCCTAGGGGGAGGCTAACTGAAACACGGAAGGAGACAATACCGGAAGGAACC
CGCGCTATGACGGCAATAAAAAGACAGAATAAAACGCACGGTGTTGGGTCGTTTGTTCATAAACGCGGGG
TTCGGTCCCAGGGCTGGCACTCTGTCGATACCCCACCGAGACCCCATTGGGGCCAATACGCCCGCGTTTC
TTCCTTTTCCCCACCCCACCCCCCAAGTTCGGGTGAAGGCCCAGGGCTCGCAGCCAACGTCGGGGCGGCA
GGCCCTGCCATAGCCTCAGGTTACTCATATATACTTTAGATTGATTTAAAACTTCATTTTTAATTTAAAA
GGATCTAGGTGAAGATCCTTTTTGATAATCTCATGACCAAAATCCCTTAACGTGAGTTTTCGTTCCACTG
AGCGTCAGACCCCGTAGAAAAGATCAAAGGATCTTCTTGAGATCCTTTTTTTCTGCGCGTAATCTGCTGC
TTGCAAACAAAAAAACCACCGCTACCAGCGGTGGTTTGTTTGCCGGATCAAGAGCTACCAACTCTTTTTC
CGAAGGTAACTGGCTTCAGCAGAGCGCAGATACCAAATACTGTTCTTCTAGTGTAGCCGTAGTTAGGCCA
CCACTTCAAGAACTCTGTAGCACCGCCTACATACCTCGCTCTGCTAATCCTGTTACCAGTGGCTGCTGCC
AGTGGCGATAAGTCGTGTCTTACCGGGTTGGACTCAAGACGATAGTTACCGGATAAGGCGCAGCGGTCGG
GCTGAACGGGGGGTTCGTGCACACAGCCCAGCTTGGAGCGAACGACCTACACCGAACTGAGATACCTACA
GCGTGAGCTATGAGAAAGCGCCACGCTTCCCGAAGGGAGAAAGGCGGACAGGTATCCGGTAAGCGGCAGG
GTCGGAACAGGAGAGCGCACGAGGGAGCTTCCAGGGGGAAACGCCTGGTATCTTTATAGTCCTGTCGGGT
TTCGCCACCTCTGACTTGAGCGTCGATTTTTGTGATGCTCGTCAGGGGGGCGGAGCCTATGGAAAAACGC
CAGCAACGCGGCCTTTTTACGGTTCCTGGCC
